>Addgene plasmid #68346 | AAV_3xgRNA;PTENA, p53B,SMAD4A_CAG_FlPO_synthPA | depositor full sequence | sequence record 124532 | AAV_3xgRNA;PTENA, p53B,SMAD4A_CAG_FlPO_synthPA sequence 6180 bps
CCTGCAGGCAGCTGCGCGCTCGCTCGCTCACTGAGGCCGCCCGGGCAAAGCCCGGGCGTCGGGCGACCTT
TGGTCGCCCGGCCTCAGTGAGCGAGCGAGCGCGCAGAGAGGGAGTGGCCAACTCCATCACTAGGGGTTCC
TGCGGCCGCCGAGAGGGCCTATTTCCCATGATTCCTTCATATTTGCATATACGATACAAGGCTGTTAGAG
AGATAATTGGAATTAATTTGACTGTAAACACAAAGATATTAGTACAAAATACGTGACGTAGAAAGTAATA
ATTTCTTGGGTAGTTTGCAGTTTTAAAATTATGTTTTAAAATGGACTATCATATGCTTACCGTAACTTGA
AAGTATTTCGATTTCTTGGCTTTATATATCTTGTGGAAAGGACGAAACACCGCAGCAATTCACTGTAAAG
CGTTTTAGAGCTAGAAATAGCAAGTTAAAATAAGGCTAGTCCGTTATCAACTTGAAAAAGTGGCACCGAG
TCGGTGCTTTTTTACCGGTGAGGGCCTATTTCCCATGATTCCTTCATATTTGCATATACGATACAAGGCT
GTTAGAGAGATAATTGGAATTAATTTGACTGTAAACACAAAGATATTAGTACAAAATACGTGACGTAGAA
AGTAATAATTTCTTGGGTAGTTTGCAGTTTTAAAATTATGTTTTAAAATGGACTATCATATGCTTACCGT
AACTTGAAAGTATTTCGATTTCTTGGCTTTATATATCTTGTGGAAAGGACGAAACACCGTGCGTGTTTGT
GCCTGTCCGTTTTAGAGCTAGAAATAGCAAGTTAAAATAAGGCTAGTCCGTTATCAACTTGAAAAAGTGG
CACCGAGTCGGTGCTTTTTTATCGATGAGGGCCTATTTCCCATGATTCCTTCATATTTGCATATACGATA
CAAGGCTGTTAGAGAGATAATTGGAATTAATTTGACTGTAAACACAAAGATATTAGTACAAAATACGTGA
CGTAGAAAGTAATAATTTCTTGGGTAGTTTGCAGTTTTAAAATTATGTTTTAAAATGGACTATCATATGC
TTACCGTAACTTGAAAGTATTTCGATTTCTTGGCTTTATATATCTTGTGGAAAGGACGAAACACCGAAGG
AGAAAAAAGATGAATGTTTTAGAGCTAGAAATAGCAAGTTAAAATAAGGCTAGTCCGTTATCAACTTGAA
AAAGTGGCACCGAGTCGGTGCTTTTTTGGTACCCGTTACATAACTTACGGTAAATGGCCCGCCTGGCTGA
CCGCCCAACGACCCCCGCCCATTGACGTCAATAGTAACGCCAATAGGGACTTTCCATTGACGTCAATGGG
TGGAGTATTTACGGTAAACTGCCCACTTGGCAGTACATCAAGTGTATCATATGCCAAGTACGCCCCCTAT
TGACGTCAATGACGGTAAATGGCCCGCCTGGCATTATGCCCAGTACATGACCTTATGGGACTTTCCTACT
TGGCAGTACATCTACGTATTAGTCATCGCTATTACCATGGTCGAGGTGAGCCCCACGTTCTGCTTCACTC
TCCCCATCTCCCCCCCCTCCCCACCCCCAATTTTGTATTTATTTATTTTTTAATTATTTTGTGCAGCGAT
GGGGGCGGGGGGGGGGGGGGGGCGCGCGCCAGGCGGGGCGGGGCGGGGCGAGGGGCGGGGCGGGGCGAGG
CGGAGAGGTGCGGCGGCAGCCAATCAGAGCGGCGCGCTCCGAAAGTTTCCTTTTATGGCGAGGCGGCGGC
GGCGGCGGCCCTATAAAAAGCGAAGCGCGCGGCGGGCGGGAGTCGCTGCGACGCTGCCTTCGCCCCGTGC
CCCGCTCCGCCGCCGCCTCGCGCCGCCCGCCCCGGCTCTGACTGACCGCGTTACTCCCACAGGTGAGCGG
GCGGGACGGCCCTTCTCCTCCGGGCTGTAATTAGCTGAGCAAGAGGTAAGGGTTTAAGGGATGGTTGGTT
GGTGGGGTATTAATGTTTAATTACCTGGAGCACCTGCCTGAAATCACTTTTTTTCAGGTTGGACCGGTGC
CACCATGGCTCCTAAGAAGAAGAGGAAGGTGATGAGCCAGTTCGACATCCTGTGCAAGACCCCCCCCAAG
GTGCTGGTGCGGCAGTTCGTGGAGAGATTCGAGAGGCCCAGCGGCGAGAAGATCGCCAGCTGTGCCGCCG
AGCTGACCTACCTGTGCTGGATGATCACCCACAACGGCACCGCCATCAAGAGGGCCACCTTCATGAGCTA
CAACACCATCATCAGCAACAGCCTGAGCTTCGACATCGTGAACAAGAGCCTGCAGTTCAAGTACAAGACC
CAGAAGGCCACCATCCTGGAGGCCAGCCTGAAGAAGCTGATCCCCGCCTGGGAGTTCACCATCATCCCTT
ACAACGGCCAGAAGCACCAGAGCGACATCACCGACATCGTGTCCAGCCTGCAGCTGCAGTTCGAGAGCAG
CGAGGAGGCCGACAAGGGCAACAGCCACAGCAAGAAGATGCTGAAGGCCCTGCTGTCCGAGGGCGAGAGC
ATCTGGGAGATCACCGAGAAGATCCTGAACAGCTTCGAGTACACCAGCAGGTTCACCAAGACCAAGACCC
TGTACCAGTTCCTGTTCCTGGCCACATTCATCAACTGCGGCAGGTTCAGCGACATCAAGAACGTGGACCC
CAAGAGCTTCAAGCTGGTGCAGAACAAGTACCTGGGCGTGATCATTCAGTGCCTGGTGACCGAGACCAAG
ACAAGCGTGTCCAGGCACATCTACTTTTTCAGCGCCAGAGGCAGGATCGACCCCCTGGTGTACCTGGACG
AGTTCCTGAGGAACAGCGAGCCCGTGCTGAAGAGAGTGAACAGGACCGGCAACAGCAGCAGCAACAAGCA
GGAGTACCAGCTGCTGAAGGACAACCTGGTGCGCAGCTACAACAAGGCCCTGAAGAAGAACGCCCCCTAC
CCCATCTTCGCTATCAAGAACGGCCCTAAGAGCCACATCGGCAGGCACCTGATGACCAGCTTTCTGAGCA
TGAAGGGCCTGACCGAGCTGACAAACGTGGTGGGCAACTGGAGCGACAAGAGGGCCTCCGCCGTGGCCAG
GACCACCTACACCCACCAGATCACCGCCATCCCCGACCACTACTTCGCCCTGGTGTCCAGGTACTACGCC
TACGACCCCATCAGCAAGGAGATGATCGCCCTGAAGGACGAGACCAACCCCATCGAGGAGTGGCAGCACA
TCGAGCAGCTGAAGGGCAGCGCCGAGGGCAGCATCAGATACCCCGCCTGGAACGGCATCATCAGCCAGGA
GGTGCTGGACTACCTGAGCAGCTACATCAACAGGCGGATCTACCCATACGATGTTCCAGATTACGCTTAA
GAATTCGATATCAAGCTTAATAAAAGATCTTTATTTTCATTAGATCTGTGTGTTGGTTTTTTGTGTCGGA
CCGAGCGGCCGCAGGAACCCCTAGTGATGGAGTTGGCCACTCCCTCTCTGCGCGCTCGCTCGCTCACTGA
GGCCGGGCGACCAAAGGTCGCCCGACGCCCGGGCTTTGCCCGGGCGGCCTCAGTGAGCGAGCGAGCGCGC
AGCTGCCTGCAGGGGCGCCTGATGCGGTATTTTCTCCTTACGCATCTGTGCGGTATTTCACACCGCATA
[142 nt withheld, positions 3640-3781]
C
[141 nt withheld, positions 3783-3923]
CCTTTGACGTTGGAGTCCACGTTCTTT
[37 nt withheld, positions 3951-3987]
ACCCTATCTCGGGCTATTCTTTTGATTTATAAGGGATTTTGCCGATTTCGGCCTATTGGTTAAAAAATGA
GCTGATTTAACAAAAATTTAACGCGAATTTTAACAAAATATTAACGTTTACAATTTTATGGTGCACTCTC
AGTACAATCTGCTCTGATGCCGCATAGTTAAGCCAGCCCCGACACCCGCCAACACCCGCTGACGCGCCCT
GACGGGCTTGTCTGCTCCCGGCATCCGCTTACAGACAAGCTGTGACCGTCTCCGGGAGCTGCATGTGTCA
GAGGTTTTCACCGTCATCACCGAAACGCGCGAGACGAAAGGGCCTCGTGATACGCCTATTTTTATAGGTT
AATGTCATGATAATAATGGTTTCTTAGACGTCAGGTGGCACTTTTCGGGGAAATGTGCGCGGAACCCCTA
TTTGTTTATTTTTCTAAATACATTCAAATATGTATCCGCTCATGAGACAATAACCCTGATAAATGCTTCA
ATAATATTGAAAAAGGAAGAGTATGAGTATTCAACATTTCCGTGTCGCCCTTATTCCCTTTTTTGCGGCA
TTTTGCCTTCCTGTTTTTGCTCACCCAGAAACGCTGGTGAAAGTAAAAGATGCTGAAGATCAGTTGGGTG
CACGAGTGGGTTACATCGAACTGGATCTCAACAGCGGTAAGATCCTTGAGAGTTTTCGCCCCGAAGAACG
TTTTCCAATGATGAGCACTTTTAAAGTTCTGCTATGTGGCGCGGTATTATCCCGTATTGACGCCGGGCAA
GAGCAACTCGGTCGCCGCATACACTATTCTCAGAATGACTTGGTTGAGTACTCACCAGTCACAGAAAAGC
ATCTTACGGATGGCATGACAGTAAGAGAATTATGCAGTGCTGCCATAACCATGAGTGATAACACTGCGGC
CAACTTACTTCTGACAACGATCGGAGGACCGAAGGAGCTAACCGCTTTTTTGCACAACATGGGGGATCAT
GTAACTCGCCTTGATCGTTGGGAACCGGAGCTGAATGAAGCCATACCAAACGACGAGCGTGACACCACGA
TGCCTGTAGCAATGGCAACAACGTTGCGCAAACTATTAACTGGCGAACTACTTACTCTAGCTTCCCGGCA
ACAATTAATAGACTGGATGGAGGCGGATAAAGTTGCAGGACCACTTCTGCGCTCGGCCCTTCCGGCTGGC
TGGTTTATTGCTGATAAATCTGGAGCCGGTGAGCGTGGGTCTCGCGGTATCATTGCAGCACTGGGGCCAG
ATGGTAAGCCCTCCCGTATCGTAGTTATCTACACGACGGGGAGTCAGGCAACTATGGATGAACGAAATAG
ACAGATCGCTGAGATAGGTGCCTCACTGATTAAGCATTGGTAACTGTCAGACCAAGTTTACTCATATATA
CTTTAGATTGATTTAAAACTTCATTTTTAATTTAAAAGGATCTAGGTGAAGATCCTTTTTGATAATCTCA
TGACCAAAATCCCTTAACGTGAGTTTTCGTTCCACTGAGCGTCAGACCCCGTAGAAAAGATCAAAGGATC
TTCTTGAGATCCTTTTTTTCTGCGCGTAATCTGCTGCTTGCAAACAAAAAAACCACCGCTACCAGCGGTG
GTTTGTTTGCCGGATCAAGAGCTACCAACTCTTTTTCCGAAGGTAACTGGCTTCAGCAGAGCGCAGATAC
CAAATACTGTCCTTCTAGTGTAGCCGTAGTTAGGCCACCACTTCAAGAACTCTGTAGCACCGCCTACATA
CCTCGCTCTGCTAATCCTGTTACCAGTGGCTGCTGCCAGTGGCGATAAGTCGTGTCTTACCGGGTTGGAC
TCAAGACGATAGTTACCGGATAAGGCGCAGCGGTCGGGCTGAACGGGGGGTTCGTGCACACAGCCCAGCT
TGGAGCGAACGACCTACACCGAACTGAGATACCTACAGCGTGAGCTATGAGAAAGCGCCACGCTTCCCGA
AGGGAGAAAGGCGGACAGGTATCCGGTAAGCGGCAGGGTCGGAACAGGAGAGCGCACGAGGGAGCTTCCA
GGGGGAAACGCCTGGTATCTTTATAGTCCTGTCGGGTTTCGCCACCTCTGACTTGAGCGTCGATTTTTGT
GATGCTCGTCAGGGGGGCGGAGCCTATGGAAAAACGCCAGCAACGCGGCCTTTTTACGGTTCCTGGCCTT
TTGCTGGCCTTTTGCTCACATGT
Features (pLannotate 1.2.2; 22 found; start..end, strand, type, name):
      1..141     -  repeat_region  AAV2 ITR: inverted terminal repeat of adeno-associated virus serotype 2 inverted
    153..393     +  promoter       U6 promoter: RNA polymerase III promoter for human U6 snRNA
    422..497     +  misc_RNA       gRNA scaffold: guide RNA scaffold for the Streptococcus pyogenes CRISPR/Cas9 system
    510..750     +  promoter       U6 promoter: RNA polymerase III promoter for human U6 snRNA
    779..854     +  misc_RNA       gRNA scaffold: guide RNA scaffold for the Streptococcus pyogenes CRISPR/Cas9 system
    867..1107    +  promoter       U6 promoter: RNA polymerase III promoter for human U6 snRNA
   1136..1211    +  misc_RNA       gRNA scaffold: guide RNA scaffold for the Streptococcus pyogenes CRISPR/Cas9 system
   1224..1509    +  enhancer       CMV enhancer: human cytomegalovirus immediate early enhancer; contains an 18-bp deletion relative to the standard CMV enhancer
   1511..1788    +  promoter       chicken β-actin promoter: No description available
   1789..2017    +  intron         hybrid intron: hybrid between chicken β-actin (CBA) and minute virus of mice (MMV) introns (Gray et al., 2011)
   2035..3331    +  CDS            FLPo (fragment): nuclear-targeted site-specific recombinase FLPo is a mouse codon-optimized fusion between the SV40 nuclear localization signal and a thermostable version of the Saccharomyces cerevisiae site-specific recombinase FLP. Recombination occurs at FRT sequences.
   3331..3359    +  CDS            3xHA (fragment): three tandem HA epitope tags
   3361..3379    +  misc_feature   MCS (fragment): pBluescript multiple cloning site
   3379..3426    +  polyA_signal   poly(A) signal: synthetic polyadenylation signal
   3443..3583    +  repeat_region  AAV2 ITR: inverted terminal repeat of adeno-associated virus serotype 2 inverted
   3588..3639    -  misc_feature   bom (fragment): basis of mobility region from pBR322
   3658..4038    +  rep_origin     M13 ori (sequence partly withheld): M13 bacteriophage origin of replication; arrow indicates direction of (+) strand synthesis
   4114..4163    -  misc_feature   bom (fragment): basis of mobility region from pBR322
   4265..4300    -  CDS            rop (fragment): Rop protein, which maintains plasmids at low copy number; rop
   4395..4499    +  promoter       AmpR promoter: bla
   4500..5360    +  CDS            AmpR: β-lactamase; bla; confers resistance to ampicillin, carbenicillin, and related antibiotics
   5531..6119    +  rep_origin     ori: high-copy-number ColE1/pMB1/pBR322/pUC origin of replication
