[The description below was written by a language model from this plasmid's Addgene catalogue record and pLannotate feature annotations shown in this document.]
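Description:
AAV_3xgRNA;PTENA, p53B,SMAD4A_CAG_FlPO_synthPA is an AAV transfer plasmid of about 6.2 kb used to produce recombinant adeno-associated virus that delivers three guide RNAs together with the FlpO recombinase to mammalian (pig) cells. It is maintained in E. coli as a high-copy plasmid through a ColE1/pUC-type origin and selected with ampicillin via the β-lactamase gene. The backbone also carries an M13 phage origin and small remnants of pBR322 bom and rop sequences. Everything destined for packaging lies between two AAV2 inverted terminal repeats, which are the cis elements needed for replication and encapsidation of the vector genome.

Within the ITRs there are three tandem cassettes, each consisting of a human U6 RNA polymerase III promoter followed by a spacer position and the Streptococcus pyogenes Cas9 gRNA scaffold. According to the record, these encode guides against the pig tumour suppressor genes PTEN, p53 and SMAD4. Downstream, a compact CAG-type promoter (CMV enhancer, chicken β-actin promoter and a hybrid CBA/MVM intron) drives FLPo, the codon-optimised, nuclear-targeted, thermostable Flp recombinase. The annotation suggests it is followed by a short HA-epitope fragment, and the transcript ends at a small synthetic polyadenylation signal, which helps keep the genome within AAV packaging capacity.

The plasmid carries no Cas9 gene. The associated publication describes a transgenic CRISPR/Cas9 minipig, so the likely design is that virally supplied FlpO acts on FRT sites to switch on Cas9 in transduced tissue, where the three guides then disrupt the tumour suppressors for localised cancer modelling. The record itself does not detail that mechanism.
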