Addgene plasmid #68346: AAV_3xgRNA;PTENA, p53B,SMAD4A_CAG_FlPO_synthPA
Purpose: Used to produce AAV expressing the FlpO recombinase and pig gRNA towards 3 tumor suppressors: PTEN, p53 and SMAD4
Depositing lab: Jannik Elverløv-Jakobsen. Depositing organization: Aarhus University. Publication: The CRISPR/Cas9 Minipig-A Transgenic Minipig to Produce Specific Mutations in Designated Tissues. Berthelsen MF, Riedel M, Cai H, Skaarup SH, Alstrup AKO, Dagnaes-Hansen F, Luo Y, Jensen UB, Hager H, Liu Y, Callesen H, Vendelbo MH, Jakobsen JE, Thomsen MK. Cancers (Basel). 2021 Jun 16;13(12). pii: cancers13123024. doi: 10.3390/cancers13123024. PubMed 34208747.
Backbone
  Vector backbone: Amp
  Backbone size w/o insert (bp): 2500
  Total vector size (bp): 6200
  Vector type: Mammalian Expression, AAV ; Flp/Frt
Growth in bacteria
  Bacterial resistance: Ampicillin, 100 μg/mL
  Growth temperature: 37°C
  Growth strain: NEB Stable
  Copy number: High Copy
Gene/Insert 1
  Gene/Insert name: 3xgRNA;PTENA, p53B,SMAD4A
  Species: Synthetic
  Insert size (bp): 1050
  Promoter: U6
  Cloning method: Restriction Enzyme; 5′ cloning site NotI (unknown if destroyed); 3′ cloning site KpnI (unknown if destroyed)
  Sequencing primers: 5′ ttcgccacctctgacttgag; 3′ gggcgtacttggcatatgat
Gene/Insert 2
  Gene/Insert name: FlPO
  Species: Synthetic
  Insert size (bp): 1300
  Promoter: CAG
  Cloning method: Restriction Enzyme; 5′ cloning site AgeI (unknown if destroyed); 3′ cloning site AflII (unknown if destroyed)
  Sequencing primers: 5′ tcctacttggcagtacatct; 3′ atcagcaaggagatgatcgc
Terms and licenses: Academic/Nonprofit Terms; Industry Terms: Not Available to Industry
How to cite: AAV_3xgRNA;PTENA, p53B,SMAD4A_CAG_FlPO_synthPA was a gift from Jannik Elverløv-Jakobsen (Addgene plasmid # 68346 ; http://n2t.net/addgene:68346 ; RRID:Addgene_68346)
