>Addgene plasmid #68346 | AAV_3xgRNA;PTENA, p53B,SMAD4A_CAG_FlPO_synthPA | addgene partial sequence | sequence record 129738 | pCBhProF 5'-agggatggttggttggtggg-3'
AAGAGGAAGGTGATGAGCCAGTTCGACATCCTGTGCAAGACCCCCCCCAAGGTGCTGGTGCGGCAGTTCG
TGGAGAGATTCGAGAGGCCCAGCGGCGAGAAGATCGCCAGCTGTGCCGCCGAGCTGACCTACCTGTGCTG
GATGATCACCCACAACGGCACCGCCATCAAGAGGGCCACCTTCATGAGCTACAACACCATCATCAGCAAC
AGCCTGAGCTTCGACATCGTGAACAAGAGCCTGCAGTTCAAGTACAAGACCCAGAAGGCCACCATCCTGG
AGGCCAGCCTGAAGAAGCTGATCCCCGCCTGGGAGTTCACCATCATCCCTTACAACGGCCAGAAGCACCA
GAGCGACATCACCGACATCGTGTCCAGCCTGCAGCTGCAGTTCGAGAGCAGCGAGGAGGCCGACAAGGGC
AACAGCCACAGCAAGAAGATGCTGAAGGCCCTGCTGTCCGAGGGCGAGAGCATCTGGGAGATCACCGAGA
AGATCCTGAACAGCTTCGAGTACACCAGCAGGTTCACCAAGACCAAGACCCTGTACCAGTTCCTGTTCCT
GGCCACATTCATCAACTGCGGCAGGTTCAGCGACATCAAGAACGTGGACCCCAAGAGCTTC
