>Addgene plasmid #68346 | AAV_3xgRNA;PTENA, p53B,SMAD4A_CAG_FlPO_synthPA | addgene partial sequence | sequence record 130137 | pBR322ori-F 5'-GGGAAACGCCTGGTATCTTT-3'
AGAGGGAGTGGCCAACTCCATCACTAGGGGTTCCTGCGGCCGCCGAGAGGGCCTATTTCCCATGATTCCT
TCATATTTGCATATACGATACAAGGCTGTTAGAGAGATAATTGGAATTAATTTGACTGTAAACACAAAGA
TATTAGTACAAAATACGTGACGTAGAAAGTAATAATTTCTTGGGTAGTTTGCAGTTTTAAAATTATGTTT
TAAAATGGACTATCATATGCTTACCGTAACTTGAAAGTATTTCGATTTCTTGGCTTTATATATCTTGTGG
AAAGGACGAAACACCGCAGCAATTCACTGTAAAGCGTTTTAGAGCTAGAAATAGCAAGTTAAAATAAGGC
TAGTCCGTTATCAACTTGAAAAAGTGGCACCGAGTCGGTGCTTTTTTACCGGTGAGGGCCTATTTCCCAT
GATTCCTTCATATTTGCATATACGATACAAGGCTGTTAGAGAGATAATTGGAATTAATTTGACTGTAA
