>Addgene plasmid #68346 | AAV_3xgRNA;PTENA, p53B,SMAD4A_CAG_FlPO_synthPA | addgene partial sequence | sequence record 131575 | CAGenhancer-F 5'-GGGCGTACTTGGCATATGAT-3'
GACGTCAATGGAAAGTCCCTATTGGCGTTACTATTGACGTCAATGGGCGGGGGTCGTTGGGCGGTCAGCC
AGGCGGGCCATTTACCGTAAGTTATGTAACGGGTACCAAAAAAGCACCGACTCGGTGCCACTTTTTCAAG
TTGATAACGGACTAGCCTTATTTTAACTTGCTATTTCTAGCTCTAAAACATTCATCTTTTTTCTCCTTCG
GTGTTTCGTCCTTTCCACAAGATATATAAAGCCAAGAAATCGAAATACTTTCAAGTTACGGTAAGCATAT
GATAGTCCATTTTAAAACATAATTTTAAAACTGCAAACTACCCAAGAAATTATTACTTTCTACGTCACGT
ATTTTGTACTAATATCTTTGTGTTTACAGTCAAATTAATTCCAATTATCTCTCTAACAGCCTTGTATCGT
ATATGCAAATATGAAGGAATCATGGGAAATAGGCCCTCATCGATAAAAAAGCACCGACTCGGTGCCACTT
TTTCAAGTTGATAACGGACTAGCCTTATTTTAACTTGCTATTTCTAGCTCTAAAACGGACAGGCACAAAC
ACGCACGGTGTTTCGTCCTTTCCACAAGATATATAAAGCCAAGAAATCGA
